>Addgene plasmid #102602 | pTRIP-CMV-mTagBFP2-2A | addgene full sequence | sequence record 202123 | Addgene NGS Result
ATAATTGGACAAACTACCTACAGAGATTTAAAGCTCTAAGGTAAATATAAAATTTTTAAGTGTATAATGT
GTTAAACTACTGATTCTAATTGTTTGTGTATTTTAGATTCCAACCTATGGAACTGATGAATGGGAGCAGT
GGTGGAATGCCTTTAATGAGGAAAACCTGTTTTGCTCAGAAGAAATGCCATCTAGTGATGATGAGGCTAC
TGCTGACTCTCAACATTCTACTCCTCCAAAAAAGAAGAGAAAGGTAGAAGACCCCAAGGACTTTCCTTCA
GAATTGCTAAGTTTTTTGAGTCATGCTGTGTTTAGTAATAGAACTCTTGCTTGCTTTGCTATTTACACCA
CAAAGGAAAAAGCTGCACTGCTATACAAGAAAATTATGGAAAAATATTCTGTAACCTTTATAAGTAGGCA
TAACAGTTATAATCATAACATACTGTTTTTTCTTACTCCACACAGGCATAGAGTGTCTGCTATTAATAAC
TATGCTCAAAAATTGTGTACCTTTAGCTTTTTAATTTGTAAAGGGGTTAATAAGGAATATTTGATGTATA
GTGCCTTGACTAGAGATCATAATCAGCCATACCACATTTGTAGAGGTTTTACTTGCTTTAAAAAACCTCC
CACACCTCCCCCTGAACCTGAAACATAAAATGAATGCAATTGTTGTTGTTAACTTGTTTATTGCAGCTTA
TAATGGTTACAAATAAAGCAATAGCATCACAAATTTCACAAATAAAGCATTTTTTTCACTGCATTCTAGT
TGTGGTTTGTCCAAACTCATCAATGTATCTTATCATGTCTGGATCAACTGGATAACTCAAGCTAACCAAA
ATCATCCCAAACTTCCCACCCCATACCCTATTACCACTGCCAATTACCTGTGGTTTCATTTACTCTAAAC
CTGTGATTCCTCTGAATTATTTTCATTTTAAAGAAATTGTATTTGTTAAATATGTACTACAAACTTAGTA
GTTGGAAGGGCTAATTCACTCCCAAAGAAGACAAGATATCCTTGATCTGTGGATCTACCACACACAAGGC
TACTTCCCTGATTAGCAGAACTACACACCAGGGCCAGGGGTCAGATATCCACTGACCTTTGGATGGTGCT
ACAAGCTAGTACCAGTTGAGCCAGATAAGGTAGAAGAGGCCAATAAAGGAGAGAACACCAGCTTGTTACA
CCCTGTGAGCCTGCATGGGATGGATGACCCGGAGAGAGAAGTGTTAGAGTGGAGGTTTGACAGCCGCCTA
GCATTTCATCACGTGGCCCGAGAGCTGCATCCGGAGTACTTCAAGAACTGCTGATATCGAGCTTGCTACA
AGGGACTTTCCGCTGGGGACTTTCCAGGGAGGCGTGGCCTGGGCGGGACTGGGGAGTGGCGAGCCCTCAG
ATCCTGCATATAAGCAGCTGCTTTTTGCCTGTACTGGGTCTCTCTGGTTAGACCAGATCTGAGCCTGGGA
GCTCTCTGGCTAACTAGGGAACCCACTGCTTAAGCCTCAATAAAGCTTGCCTTGAGTGCTTCAAGTAGTG
TGTGCCCGTCTGTTGTGTGACTCTGGTAACTAGAGATCCCTCAGACCCTTTTAGTCAGTGTGGAAAATCT
CTAGCAGTGGCGCCCGAACAGGGACTTGAAAGCGAAAGGGAAACCAGAGGAGCTCTCTCGACGCAGGACT
CGGCTTGCTGAAGCGCGCACGGCAAGAGGCGAGGGGCGGCGACTGGTGAGTACGCCAAAAATTTTGACTA
GCGGAGGCTAGAAGGAGAGAGATGGGTGCGAGAGCGTCAGTATTAAGCGGGGGAGAATTAGATCGCGATG
GGAAAAAATTCGGTTAAGGCCAGGGGGAAAGAAAAAATATAAATTAAAACATATAGTATGGGCAAGCAGG
GAGCTAGAACGATTCGCAGTTAATCCTGGCCTGTTAGAAACATCAGAAGGCTGTAGACAAATACTGGGAC
AGCTACAACCATCCCTTCAGACAGGATCAGAAGAACTTAGATCATTATATAATACAGTAGCAACCCTCTA
TTGTGTGCATCAAAGGATAGAGATAAAAGACACCAAGGAAGCTTTAGACAAGATAGAGGAAGAGCAAAAC
AAAAGTAAGACCACCGCACAGCAAGCGGCCGCTGATCTTCAGACCTGGAGGAGGAGATATGAGGGACAAT
TGGAGAAGTGAATTATATAAATATAAAGTAGTAAAAATTGAACCATTAGGAGTAGCACCCACCAAGGCAA
AGAGAAGAGTGGTGCAGAGAGAAAAAAGAGCAGTGGGAATAGGAGCTTTGTTCCTTGGGTTCTTGGGAGC
AGCAGGAAGCACTATGGGCGCAGCGTCAATGACGCTGACGGTACAGGCCAGACAATTATTGTCTGGTATA
GTGCAGCAGCAGAACAATTTGCTGAGGGCTATTGAGGCGCAACAGCATCTGTTGCAACTCACAGTCTGGG
GCATCAAGCAGCTCCAGGCAAGAATCCTGGCTGTGGAAAGATACCTAAAGGATCAACAGCTCCTGGGGAT
TTGGGGTTGCTCTGGAAAACTCATTTGCACCACTGCTGTGCCTTGGAATGCTAGTTGGAGTAATAAATCT
CTGGAACAGATTTGGAATCACACGACCTGGATGGAGTGGGACAGAGAAATTAACAATTACACAAGCTTAA
TACACTCCTTAATTGAAGAATCGCAAAACCAGCAAGAAAAGAATGAACAAGAATTATTGGAATTAGATAA
ATGGGCAAGTTTGTGGAATTGGTTTAACATAACAAATTGGCTGTGGTATATAAAATTATTCATAATGATA
GTAGGAGGCTTGGTAGGTTTAAGAATAGTTTTTGCTGTACTTTCTATAGTGAATAGAGTTAGGCAGGGAT
ATTCACCATTATCGTTTCAGACCCACCTCCCAACCCCGAGGGGACCCGACAGGCCCGAAGGAATAGAAGA
AGAAGGTGGAGAGAGAGACAGAGACAGATCCATTCGATTAGTGAACGGATCTCGACGGTATCGCCGAATT
CACAAATGGCAGTATTCATCCACAATTTTAAAAGAAAAGGGGGGATTGGGGGGTACAGTGCAGGGGAAAG
AATAGTAGACATAATAGCAACAGACATACAAACTAAAGAATTACAAAAACAAATTACAAAAATTCAAAAT
TTTCGGGTTTATTACAGGGACAGCAGAGATCCACTTTGGCTGATACGCGTATAGTAATCAATTACGGGGT
CATTAGTTCATAGCCCATATATGGAGTTCCGCGTTACATAACTTACGGTAAATGGCCCGCCTGGCTGACC
GCCCAACGACCCCCGCCCATTGACGTCAATAATGACGTATGTTCCCATAGTAACGCCAATAGGGACTTTC
CATTGACGTCAATGGGTGGAGTATTTACGGTAAACTGCCCACTTGGCAGTACATCAAGTGTATCATATGC
CAAGTACGCCCCCTATTGACGTCAATGACGGTAAATGGCCCGCCTGGCATTATGCCCAGTACATGACCTT
ATGGGACTTTCCTACTTGGCAGTACATCTACGTATTAGTCATCGCTATTACCATGGTGATGCGGTTTTGG
CAGTACATCAATGGGCGTGGATAGCGGTTTGACTCACGGGGATTTCCAAGTCTCCACCCCATTGACGTCA
ATGGGAGTTTGTTTTGGCACCAAAATCAACGGGACTTTCCAAAATGTCGTAACAACTCCGCCCCATTGAC
GCAAATGGGCGGTAGGCGTGTACGGTGGGAGGTCTATATAAGCAGAGCTGGTTTAGTGAACCGTCAGATC
CCGCGGGCTAGCGCCACCATGAGCGAGCTGATTAAGGAGAACATGCACATGAAGCTGTACATGGAGGGCA
CCGTGGACAACCATCACTTCAAGTGCACATCCGAGGGCGAAGGCAAGCCCTACGAGGGCACCCAGACCAT
GAGAATCAAGGTGGTCGAGGGCGGCCCTCTCCCCTTCGCCTTCGACATCCTGGCTACTAGCTTCCTCTAC
GGCAGCAAGACCTTCATCAACCACACCCAGGGCATCCCCGACTTCTTCAAGCAGTCCTTCCCTGAGGGCT
TCACATGGGAGAGAGTCACCACATACGAAGACGGGGGCGTGCTGACCGCTACCCAGGACACCAGCCTCCA
GGACGGCTGCCTCATCTACAACGTCAAGATCAGAGGGGTGAACTTCACATCCAACGGCCCTGTGATGCAG
AAGAAAACACTCGGCTGGGAGGCCTTCACCGAGACGCTGTACCCCGCTGACGGCGGCCTGGAAGGCAGAA
ACGACATGGCCCTGAAGCTCGTGGGCGGGAGCCATCTGATCGCAAACGCCAAGACCACATATAGATCCAA
GAAACCCGCTAAGAACCTCAAGATGCCTGGCGTCTACTATGTGGACTACAGACTGGAAAGAATCAAGGAG
GCCAACAACGAGACCTACGTCGAGCAGCACGAGGTGGCAGTGGCCAGATACTGCGACCTCCCTAGCAAAC
TGGGGCACAAGCTTAATGGAAGCGGAGCTACTAACTTCAGCCTGCTGAAGCAGGCTGGAGACGTGGAGGA
GAACCCTGGACCTGGATCCACTAGTGTCGACCTCGAGACCTAGAAAAACATGGAGCAATCACAAGTAGCA
ATACAGCAGCTACCAATGCTGATTGTGCCTGGCTAGAAGCACAAGAGGAGGAGGAGGTGGGTTTTCCAGT
CACACCTCAGGTACCTTTAAGACCAATGACTTACAAGGCAGCTGTAGATCTTAGCCACTTTTTAAAAGAA
AAGGGGGGACTGGAAGGGCTAATTCACTCCCAACGAAGACAAAATCGTCGAGAGATGCTGCATATAAGCA
GCTGCTTTTTGCTTGTACTGGGTCTCTCTGGTTAGACCAGATCTGAGCCTGGGAGCTCTCTGGCTAACTA
GGGAACCCACTGCTTAAGCCTCAATAAAGCTTGCCTTGAGTGCTTCAAGTAGTGTGTGCCCGTCTGTTGT
GTGACTCTGGTAACTAGAGATCCCTCAGACCCTTTTAGTCAGTGTGGAAAATCTCTAGCAGTAGTAGTTC
ATGTCATCTTATTATTCAGTATTTATAACTTGCAAAGAAATGAATATCAGAGAGTGAGAGGCCTTGACAT
TATAATAGATTTAGCAGGAATTGAACTAGGAGTGGAGCACACAGGCAAAGCTGCAGAAGTACTTGGAAGA
AGCCACCAGAGATACTCACGATTCTGCACATACCTGGCTAATCCCAGATCCTAAGGATTACATTAAGTTT
ACTAACATTTATATAATGATTTATAGTTTAAAGTATAAACTTATCTAATTTACTATTCTGACAGATATTA
ATTAATCCTCAAATATCATAAGAGATGATTACTATTATCCCCATTTAACACAAGAGGAAACTGAGAGGGA
AAGATGTTGAAGTAATTTTCCCACAATTACAGCATCCGTTAGTTACGACTCTATGATCTTCTGACACAAA
TTCCATTTACTCCTCACCCTATGACTCAGTCGAATATATCAAAGTTATGGACATTATGCTAAGTAACAAA
TTACCCTTTTATATAGTAAATACTGAGTAGATTGAGAGAAGAAATTGTTTGCAAACCTGAATAGCTTCAA
GAAGAAGAGAAGTGAGGATAAGAATAACAGTTGTCATTTAACAAGTTTTAACAAGTAACTTGGTTAGAAA
GGGATTCAAATGCATAAAGCAAGGGATAAATTTTTCTGGCAACAAGACTATACAATATAACCTTAAATAT
GACTTCAAATAATTGTTGGAACTTGATAAAACTAATTAAATATTATTGAAGATTATCAATATTATAAATG
TAATTTACTTTTAAAAAGGGAACATAGAAATGTGTATCATTAGAGTAGAAAACAATCCTTATTATCACAA
TTTGTCAAAACAAGTTTGTTATTAACACAAGTAGAATACTGCATTCAATTAAGTTGACTGCAGATTTTGT
GTTTTGTTAAAATTAGAAAGAGATAACAACAATTTGAATTATTGAAAGTAACATGTAAATAGTTCTACAT
ACGTTCTTTTGACATCTTGTTCAATCATTGATCGAAGTTCTTTATCTTGGAAGAATTTGTTCCAAAGACT
CTGAAATAAGGAAAACAATCTATTATATAGTCTCACACCTTTGTTTTACTTTTAGTGATTTCAATTTAAT
AATGTAAATGGTTAAAATTTATTCTTCTCTGAGATCATTTCACATTGCAGATAGAAAACCTGAGACTGGG
GTAATTTTTATTAAAATCTAATTTAATCTCAGAAACACATCTTTATTCTAACATCAATTTTTCCAGTTTG
ATATTATCATATAAAGTCAGCCTTCCTCATCTGCAGGTTCCACAACAAAAATCCAACCAACTGTGGATCA
AAAATATTGGGAAAAAATTAAAAATAGCAATACAACAATAAAAAAATACAAATCAGAAAAACAGCACAGT
ATAACAACTTTATTTAGCATTTACAATCTATTAGGTATTATAAGTAATCTAGCCAGATCCTCTACGCCGG
ACGCATCGTGGCCGGCATCACCGGCGCCACAGGTGCGGTTGCTGGCGCCTATATCGCCGACATCACCGAT
GGGGAAGATCGGGCTCGCCACTTCGGGCTCATGAGCGCTTGTTTCGGCGTGGGTATGGTGGCAGGCCCCG
TGGCCGGGGGACTGTTGGGCGCCATCTCCTTGCATGCACCATTCCTTGCGGCGGCGGTGCTCAACGGCCT
CAACCTACTACTGGGCTGCTTCCTAATGCAGGAGTCGCATAAGGGAGAGCGTCGAATGGTGCACTCTCAG
TACAATCTGCTCTGATGCCGCATAGTTAAGCCAGCCCCGACACCCGCCAACACCCGCTGACGCGCCCTGA
CGGGCTTGTCTGCTCCCGGCATCCGCTTACAGACAAGCTGTGACCGTCTCCGGGAGCTGCATGTGTCAGA
GGTTTTCACCGTCATCACCGAAACGCGCGAGACGAAAGGGCCTCGTGATACGCCTATTTTTATAGGTTAA
TGTCATGATAATAATGGTTTCTTAGACGTCAGGTGGCACTTTTCGGGGAAATGTGCGCGGAACCCCTATT
TGTTTATTTTTCTAAATACATTCAAATATGTATCCGCTCATGAGACAATAACCCTGATAAATGCTTCAAT
AATATTGAAAAAGGAAGAGTATGAGTATTCAACATTTCCGTGTCGCCCTTATTCCCTTTTTTGCGGCATT
TTGCCTTCCTGTTTTTGCTCACCCAGAAACGCTGGTGAAAGTAAAAGATGCTGAAGATCAGTTGGGTGCA
CGAGTGGGTTACATCGAACTGGATCTCAACAGCGGTAAGATCCTTGAGAGTTTTCGCCCCGAAGAACGTT
TTCCAATGATGAGCACTTTTAAAGTTCTGCTATGTGGCGCGGTATTATCCCGTATTGACGCCGGGCAAGA
GCAACTCGGTCGCCGCATACACTATTCTCAGAATGACTTGGTTGAGTACTCACCAGTCACAGAAAAGCAT
CTTACGGATGGCATGACAGTAAGAGAATTATGCAGTGCTGCCATAACCATGAGTGATAACACTGCGGCCA
ACTTACTTCTGACAACGATCGGAGGACCGAAGGAGCTAACCGCTTTTTTGCACAACATGGGGGATCATGT
AACTCGCCTTGATCGTTGGGAACCGGAGCTGAATGAAGCCATACCAAACGACGAGCGTGACACCACGATG
CCTGTAGCAATGGCAACAACGTTGCGCAAACTATTAACTGGCGAACTACTTACTCTAGCTTCCCGGCAAC
AATTAATAGACTGGATGGAGGCGGATAAAGTTGCAGGACCACTTCTGCGCTCGGCCCTTCCGGCTGGCTG
GTTTATTGCTGATAAATCTGGAGCCGGTGAGCGTGGGTCTCGCGGTATCATTGCAGCACTGGGGCCAGAT
GGTAAGCCCTCCCGTATCGTAGTTATCTACACGACGGGGAGTCAGGCAACTATGGATGAACGAAATAGAC
AGATCGCTGAGATAGGTGCCTCACTGATTAAGCATTGGTAACTGTCAGACCAAGTTTACTCATATATACT
TTAGATTGATTTAAAACTTCATTTTTAATTTAAAAGGATCTAGGTGAAGATCCTTTTTGATAATCTCATG
ACCAAAATCCCTTAACGTGAGTTTTCGTTCCACTGAGCGTCAGACCCCGTAGAAAAGATCAAAGGATCTT
CTTGAGATCCTTTTTTTCTGCGCGTAATCTGCTGCTTGCAAACAAAAAAACCACCGCTACCAGCGGTGGT
TTGTTTGCCGGATCAAGAGCTACCAACTCTTTTTCCGAAGGTAACTGGCTTCAGCAGAGCGCAGATACCA
AATACTGTTCTTCTAGTGTAGCCGTAGTTAGGCCACCACTTCAAGAACTCTGTAGCACCGCCTACATACC
TCGCTCTGCTAATCCTGTTACCAGTGGCTGCTGCCAGTGGCGATAAGTCGTGTCTTACCGGGTTGGACTC
AAGACGATAGTTACCGGATAAGGCGCAGCGGTCGGGCTGAACGGGGGGTTCGTGCACACAGCCCAGCTTG
GAGCGAACGACCTACACCGAACTGAGATACCTACAGCGTGAGCTATGAGAAAGCGCCACGCTTCCCGAAG
GGAGAAAGGCGGACAGGTATCCGGTAAGCGGCAGGGTCGGAACAGGAGAGCGCACGAGGGAGCTTCCAGG
GGGAAACGCCTGGTATCTTTATAGTCCTGTCGGGTTTCGCCACCTCTGACTTGAGCGTCGATTTTTGTGA
TGCTCGTCAGGGGGGCGGAGCCTATGGAAAAACGCCAGCAACGCGGCCTTTTTACGGTTCCTGGCCTTTT
GCTGGCCTTTTGCTCACATGTTCTTTCCTGCGTTATCCCCTGATTCTGTGGATAACCGTATTACCGCCTT
TGAGTGAGCTGATACCGCTCGCCGCAGCCGAACGACCGAGCGCAGCGAGTCAGTGAGCGAGGAAGCGGAA
GAGCGCCCAATACGCAAACCGCCTCTCCCCGCGCGTTGGCCGATTCATTAATGCAGCTGTGGAATGTGTG
TCAGTTAGGGTGTGGAAAGTCCCCAGGCTCCCCAGCAGGCAGAAGTATGCAAAGCATGCATCTCAATTAG
TCAGCAACCAGGTGTGGAAAGTCCCCAGGCTCCCCAGCAGGCAGAAGTATGCAAAGCATGCATCTCAATT
AGTCAGCAACCATAGTCCCGCCCCTAACTCCGCCCATCCCGCCCCTAACTCCGCCCAGTTCCGCCCATTC
TCCGCCCCATGGCTGACTAATTTTTTTTATTTATGCAGAGGCCGAGGCCGCCTCGGCCTCTGAGCTATTC
CAGAAGTAGTGAGGAGGCTTTTTTGGAGGCCTAGGCTTTTGCAAAAAGCTTGGACACAAGACAGGCTTGC
GAGATATGTTTGAGAATACCACTTTATCCCGCGTCAGGGAGAGGCAGTGCGTAAAAAGACGCGGACTCAT
GTGAAATACTGGTTTTTAGTGCGCCAGATCTCTATAATCTCGCGCAACCTATTTTCCCCTCGAACACTTT
TTAAGCCGTAGATAAACAGGCTGGGACACTTCACATGAGCGAAAAATACATCGTCACCTGGGACATGTTG
CAGATCCATGCACGTAAACTCGCAAGCCGACTGATGCCTTCTGAACAATGGAAAGGCATTATTGCCGTAA
GCCGTGGCGGTCTGTACCGGGTGCGTTACTGGCGCGTGAACTGGGTATTCGTCATGTCGATACCGTTTGT
ATTTCCAGCTACGATCACGACAACCAGCGCGAGCTTAAAGTGCTGAAACGCGCAGAAGGCGATGGCGAAG
GCTTCATCGTTATTGATGACCTGGTGGATACCGGTGGTACTGCGGTTGCGATTCGTGAAATGTATCCAAA
AGCGCACTTTGTCACCATCTTCGCAAAACCGGCTGGTCGTCCGCTGGTTGATGACTATGTTGTTGATATC
CCGCAAGATACCTGGATTGAACAGCCGTGGGATATGGGCGTCGTATTCGTCCCGCCAATCTCCGGTCGCT
AATCTTTTCAACGCCTGGCACTGCCGGGCGTTGTTCTTTTTAACTTCAGGCGGGTTACAATAGTTTCCAG
TAAGTATTCTGGAGGCTGCATCCATGACACAGGCAAACCTGAGCGAAACCCTGTTCAAACCCCGCTTTAA
ACATCCTGAAACCTCGACGCTAGTCCGCCGCTTTAATCACGGCGCACAACCGCCTGTGCAGTCGGCCCTT
GATGGTAAAACCATCCCTCACTGGTATCGCATGATTAACCGTCTGATGTGGATCTGGCGCGGCATTGACC
CACGCGAAATCCTCGACGTCCAGGCACGTATTGTGATGAGCGATGCCGAACGTACCGACGATGATTTATA
CGATACGGTGATTGGCTACCGTGGCGGCAACTGGATTTATGAGTGGGCCCCGGATCTTTGTGAAGGAACC
TTACTTCTGTGGTGTGAC
Features (pLannotate 1.2.2; 30 found; start..end, strand, type, name):
     41..106     +  intron         small t intron: SV40 (simian virus 40) small t antigen intron
    236..256     +  CDS            SV40 NLS: nuclear localization signal of SV40 (simian virus 40) large T antigen
    575..658     +  CDS            large T antigen (fragment): large T antigen from SV40 (simian virus 40)
    681..815     +  polyA_signal   SV40 poly(A) signal: SV40 polyadenylation signal
    982..1311    +  CDS            nef (fragment): NEF_HV1BR - Experimental evidence at protein level: Swiss-Prot protein existence level 1. Extracellular Nef protein targets CD4(+) T-lymphocytes for apoptosis by interacting with CXCR4 surface receptors (PubMed:14990729). From Human immunodeficiency virus type 1 group M subtype B (isolate BRU/LAI) (HIV-1).
   1359..1616    +  LTR            5' LTR (truncated): truncated 5' long terminal repeat (LTR) from HIV-1
   1663..1788    +  misc_feature   HIV-1 Ψ: packaging signal of human immunodeficiency virus type 1
   1772..2135    +  CDS            HIV-1 gag (fragment): gag protein from human immunodeficiency virus 1; gag
   2281..2514    +  misc_feature   RRE: The Rev response element (RRE) of HIV-1 allows for Rev-dependent mRNA export from the nucleus to the cytoplasm.
   2891..2991    +  CDS            Rev (fragment): human immunodeficiency virus 1 (HIV-1) Rev protein; rev; enhances nuclear export of unspliced and incompletely spliced viral mRNAs
   3036..3153    +  misc_feature   cPPT/CTS: central polypurine tract and central termination sequence of HIV-1
   3252..3555    +  enhancer       CMV enhancer: human cytomegalovirus immediate early enhancer
   3556..3759    +  promoter       CMV promoter: human cytomegalovirus (CMV) immediate early promoter
   3799..4497    +  CDS            TagBFP: TagBFP is a basic (constitutively fluorescent) blue fluorescent protein published in 2008, derived from Entacmaea quadricolor. It is reported to be a very rapidly-maturing monomer with very low acid sensitivity.
   4584..4769    +  CDS            nef (fragment): NEF_HV1Z2 - Experimental evidence at protein level: Swiss-Prot protein existence level 1. Extracellular Nef protein targets CD4(+) T-lymphocytes for apoptosis by interacting with CXCR4 surface receptors. From Human immunodeficiency virus type 1 group M subtype D (isolate Z2/CDC-Z34) (HIV-1).
   4771..4802    +  LTR            3' LTR (ΔU3) (fragment): self-inactivating 3' long terminal repeat (LTR) from HIV-1
   4850..5030    +  LTR            5' LTR (truncated): truncated 5' long terminal repeat (LTR) from HIV-1
   5992..6090    -  CDS            TBC1D5 (fragment): TBCD5_HUMAN - Also known as KIAA0210. Experimental evidence at protein level: Swiss-Prot protein existence level 1. May act as a GTPase-activating protein (GAP) for Rab family protein(s). May act as a GAP for RAB7A. Can displace RAB7A and retromer CSC subcomplex from the endosomal membrane to the cytosol; at least retromer displacement seems to require its catalytic activity (PubMed:19531583, PubMed:20923837). Required for retrograde transport of cargo proteins from endosomes to the trans-Golgi network (TGN); the function seems to require its catalytic activity. Involved in regulation of autop
   6496..6775    +  CDS            TcR (fragment): tetracycline efflux protein; tet; confers resistance to tetracycline
   6776..6824    -  misc_feature   bom (fragment): basis of mobility region from pBR322
   6926..6961    -  CDS            rop (fragment): Rop protein, which maintains plasmids at low copy number; rop
   7056..7160    +  promoter       AmpR promoter: bla
   7161..8021    +  CDS            AmpR: β-lactamase; bla; confers resistance to ampicillin, carbenicillin, and related antibiotics
   8192..8780    +  rep_origin     ori: high-copy-number ColE1/pMB1/pBR322/pUC origin of replication
   8963..9019    +  CDS            lacI (fragment): lac repressor; lacI; The lac repressor binds to the lac operator to inhibit transcription in E. coli. This inhibition can be relieved by adding lactose or isopropyl-β-D-thiogalactopyranoside (IPTG).
   9026..9355    +  promoter       SV40 promoter: SV40 enhancer and early promoter
   9555..9674    +  CDS            gpt (fragment): XGPT_ECOLI - Also known as gpp, gxu. Experimental evidence at protein level: Swiss-Prot protein existence level 1. Purine salvage pathway enzyme that catalyzes the transfer of the ribosyl-5-phosphate group from 5-phospho-alpha-D-ribose 1- diphosphate (PRPP) to the N9 position of the 6-oxopurines guanine and xanthine to form the corresponding ribonucleotides GMP (guanosine 5'- monophosphate) and XMP (xanthosine 5'-monophosphate), with the release of PPi. To a lesser extent, also acts on hypoxanthine (PubMed:9100006, PubMed:3886014). Does not ribophosphorylate adenine (PubMed:3886014). From Esch
   9674..10009   +  CDS            gpt (fragment): XGPT_ECOLI - Also known as gpp, gxu. Experimental evidence at protein level: Swiss-Prot protein existence level 1. Purine salvage pathway enzyme that catalyzes the transfer of the ribosyl-5-phosphate group from 5-phospho-alpha-D-ribose 1- diphosphate (PRPP) to the N9 position of the 6-oxopurines guanine and xanthine to form the corresponding ribonucleotides GMP (guanosine 5'- monophosphate) and XMP (xanthosine 5'-monophosphate), with the release of PPi. To a lesser extent, also acts on hypoxanthine (PubMed:9100006, PubMed:3886014). Does not ribophosphorylate adenine (PubMed:3886014). From Esch
  10104..10409   +  CDS            frsA (fragment): FRSA_ECOLI - Also known as yafA. Experimental evidence at protein level: Swiss-Prot protein existence level 1. Catalyzes the hydrolysis of esters (PubMed:15808744). Displays esterase activity toward pNP-butyrate (PubMed:15808744). May stimulate mixed-acid fermentation by acting as a fermentation/respiration switch that down-regulates respiration and up- regulates fermentation rates (PubMed:15169777). From Escherichia coli (strain K12).
  10413..39      +  CDS            small t antigen (fragment) (across the origin): SV40 (simian virus 40) small t antigen
