[The description below was written by a language model from this plasmid's Addgene catalogue record and pLannotate feature annotations shown in this document.]
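Description:
pTRIP-CMV-mTagBFP2-2A is an empty-backbone HIV-1-derived lentiviral vector on the pTRIP backbone. It serves as a control lentivector and as a recipient for cloning a gene of interest to be co-expressed with a blue fluorescent marker in mammalian cells. It is propagated in E. coli as a high-copy plasmid through a ColE1/pUC-type origin, with ampicillin selection from the bla gene and its promoter. The roughly 10.4 kb sequence also carries remnants of older plasmid lineages: fragments of the tetracycline resistance gene, bom, rop and lacI, and an SV40 promoter followed by fragmentary E. coli gpt, SV40 small t intron and SV40 polyadenylation sequences. These appear to be pSV2gpt-like leftovers, and the record does not describe them as functional selection markers.

The transfer cassette runs from an upstream HIV-1 LTR through the Ψ packaging signal (overlapping a partial gag sequence), the Rev response element for Rev-dependent nuclear export of the genomic RNA, and the cPPT/CTS central flap, which is associated with improved transduction. Downstream, the CMV immediate-early enhancer and promoter drive a TagBFP-family open reading frame, mTagBFP2 by the construct name. The name indicates a 2A self-cleaving peptide after the fluorescent protein, although the automated annotation does not call it as a separate feature. An in-frame coding sequence inserted after the 2A would be translated from the same transcript and released as a separate protein, so blue fluorescence would report transduced, expressing cells. The cassette ends in a ΔU3 self-inactivating 3' LTR, which disables LTR promoter activity after integration. No WPRE is annotated. As deposited the vector carries no insert and expresses only the fluorescent marker, making it a matched control for derivatives that carry a gene of interest.
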