Addgene plasmid #102602: pTRIP-CMV-mTagBFP2-2A
Purpose: (Empty Backbone) Control lentivector. Coexpression of mTagBFP and gene of interest from CMV promoter
Depositing lab: Nicolas Manel. Depositing organization: Institut Curie. Publication: Transmission of innate immune signaling by packaging of cGAMP in viral particles. Gentili M, Kowal J, Tkach M, Satoh T, Lahaye X, Conrad C, Boyron M, Lombard B, Durand S, Kroemer G, Loew D, Dalod M, Thery C, Manel N. Science. 2015 Sep 11;349(6253):1232-6. doi: 10.1126/science.aab3628. Epub 2015 Jul 30. PubMed 26229115.
Backbone
  Vector backbone: pTRIP
  Vector type: Mammalian Expression, Lentiviral
Growth in bacteria
  Bacterial resistance: Ampicillin, 100 μg/mL
  Growth temperature: 30°C
  Growth strain: NEB Stable
  Copy number: High Copy
Gene/Insert
  Gene/Insert name: None
Terms and licenses: Academic/Nonprofit Terms; Industry Terms: Not Available to Industry
How to cite: pTRIP-CMV-mTagBFP2-2A was a gift from Nicolas Manel (Addgene plasmid # 102602 ; http://n2t.net/addgene:102602 ; RRID:Addgene_102602)
